Addgene plasmid #183773: pET-UTX(420-633)-H6
Purpose: Express pET-UTX(420-633)-H6 in E.coli. Purified pET-UTX(420-633)-H6 was used for generating antibodies in rabbits.
Depositing lab: Peter Harte. Depositing organization: Case Western Reserve University. Publication: Histone demethylase UTX and chromatin remodeler BRM bind directly to CBP and modulate acetylation of histone H3 lysine 27. Tie F, Banerjee R, Conrad PA, Scacheri PC, Harte PJ. Mol Cell Biol. 2012 Jun;32(12):2323-34. doi: 10.1128/MCB.06392-11. Epub 2012 Apr 9. PubMed 22493065.
Backbone
  Vector backbone: pET-11d
  Backbone size w/o insert (bp): 5680
  Total vector size (bp): 6322
  Modifications to backbone: Add NdeI site at 5' and NsiI site at 3'.
  Vector type: Bacterial Expression
Growth in bacteria
  Bacterial resistance: Ampicillin, 100 μg/mL
  Growth temperature: 37°C
  Growth strain: DH5alpha
  Copy number: Low Copy
Gene/Insert
  Gene/Insert name: UTX (alt name: dUTX)
  Species: D. melanogaster (fly)
  Promoter: T7
  Tag / fusion protein: 6 His tag at the C-terminus
  Cloning method: Restriction Enzyme; 5′ cloning site NdeI (not destroyed); 3′ cloning site NsiI (not destroyed)
  Sequencing primers: 5′ ATG ATG AAA AAG GAC ACA ATT GGA
Resource information
  A portion of this plasmid was derived from a plasmid made by: ull-length cDNA clone of UTX (LD02225) was from the Berkeley Drosophila Genome Resource Center.
Terms and licenses: Academic/Nonprofit Terms; Industry Terms: Not Available to Industry
How to cite: pET-UTX(420-633)-H6 was a gift from Peter Harte (Addgene plasmid # 183773 ; http://n2t.net/addgene:183773 ; RRID:Addgene_183773)
