[The description below was written by a language model from this plasmid's Addgene catalogue record and pLannotate feature annotations shown in this document.]
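Description:
pET-UTX(420-633)-H6 is a bacterial expression plasmid built on the pET-11d backbone. It is used to produce a fragment of the Drosophila melanogaster histone demethylase UTX (dUTX), residues 420–633, in E. coli. The insert was derived from a full-length UTX cDNA clone and placed between an NdeI site at the 5′ end and an NsiI site at the 3′ end. Both sites were added to the backbone and remain intact. The fragment carries a C-terminal six-histidine tag, which allows purification by metal-affinity methods.

Expression follows the standard pET arrangement. A T7 promoter is followed directly by a lac operator and the strong T7 gene 10 ribosome binding site, and a T7 terminator closes the transcription unit. The plasmid also encodes lacI under its own promoter. The repressor keeps the T7lac promoter off until IPTG is added, in a host that supplies T7 RNA polymerase. The automated annotation does not label the UTX coding region or the His tag; the unannotated stretch between the RBS and a short gene 10-derived fragment next to the terminator is where the insert would lie.

Propagation relies on a pBR322-type ColE1/pMB1 origin together with rop and the bom region, consistent with the low copy number listed. Selection is by ampicillin resistance (β-lactamase). The tetracycline-resistance gene appears only as disrupted fragments left over from pBR322, not as a working marker. The sequenced record is 6,310 nt, slightly shorter than the 6,322 bp catalogue size. According to the record, the purified protein was used as an antigen to raise antibodies in rabbits.
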