Features (pLannotate 1.2.2; 18 found; start..end, strand, type, name):
     10..38      +  promoter       tet promoter: E. coli promoter for tetracycline efflux protein gene
     86..190     +  CDS            TcR (fragment): tetracycline efflux protein; tet; confers resistance to tetracycline
    213..260     -  terminator     T7 terminator: transcription terminator for bacteriophage T7 RNA polymerase
    268..317     -  CDS            SET1 (fragment): solubility-enhancement tag derived from T7 phage gene 10B
   1004..1026    -  RBS            RBS: efficient ribosome binding site from bacteriophage T7 gene 10 (Olins and Rangwala, 1989)
   1041..1065    -  protein_bind   lac operator: The lac repressor binds to the lac operator to inhibit transcription in E. coli. This inhibition can be relieved by adding lactose or isopropyl-β-D-thiogalactopyranoside (IPTG). lac repressor encoded by lacI
   1066..1084    -  promoter       T7 promoter: promoter for bacteriophage T7 RNA polymerase
   1106..1385    +  CDS            TcR (fragment): tetracycline efflux protein; tet; confers resistance to tetracycline
   1393..1470    +  promoter       lacI promoter: lacI
   1471..2553    +  CDS            lacI: lac repressor; lacI; The lac repressor binds to the lac operator to inhibit transcription in E. coli. This inhibition can be relieved by adding lactose or isopropyl-β-D-thiogalactopyranoside (IPTG).
   2566..2587    +  protein_bind   CAP binding site: CAP binding activates transcription in the presence of cAMP. E. coli catabolite activator protein
   2602..3226    +  CDS            TcR (fragment): tetracycline efflux protein; tet; confers resistance to tetracycline
   3468..3848    -  CDS            YPB1_ECOLX: Protein predicted: Swiss-Prot protein existence level 4. From Escherichia coli.
   3865..4056    +  CDS            rop: Rop protein, which maintains plasmids at low copy number; rop
   4158..4297    +  misc_feature   bom: basis of mobility region from pBR322
   4483..5071    -  rep_origin     ori: high-copy-number ColE1/pMB1/pBR322/pUC origin of replication
   5242..6102    -  CDS            AmpR: β-lactamase; bla; confers resistance to ampicillin, carbenicillin, and related antibiotics
   6103..6207    -  promoter       AmpR promoter: bla
>Addgene plasmid #183773 | pET-UTX(420-633)-H6 | addgene full sequence | sequence record 360076 | Addgene NGS Result
TTCTCATGTTTGACAGCTTATCATCGATAAGCTTTAATGCGGTAGTTTATCACAGTTAAATTGCTAACGC
AGTCAGGCACCGTGTATGAAATCTAACAATGCGCTCATCGTCATCCTCGGCACCGTCACCCTGGATGCTG
TAGGCATAGGCTTGGTTATGCCGGTACTGCCGGGCCTCTTGCGGGATATCCGGATATAGTTCCTCCTTTC
AGCAAAAAACCCCTCAAGACCCGTTTAGAGGCCCCAAGGGGTTATGCTAGTTATTGCTCAGCGGTGGCAG
CAGCCAACTCAGCTTCCTTTCGGGCTTTGTTAGCAGCCGGATCCTTATTAATGGTGGTGATGGTGATGCA
TTTCATCAATCGGCAGCAGCTTCACAGCTACCATCAACTGCTTCGAGTCCATTTGTATTTTGAACGTGGT
CGAGATGTCGGCGTTGTCACCGCCAATAAAATCATGCCTCGAGTCCTCATTGTTACTCAGTGCATCCTGG
CTCAAACGTTCGAGCTTGATGCTCTCATTCTGTTTATAAATATCATTCGAGATGTCGTCGAAGGTGTCAA
GAACACTTTGCTCCGAACTTTTGTTGCTCTCCGGCATGGCGTTGAAGTTGCGCTGGTTTAAAGATTCCGA
AATGTTTATTAGATTTTGCGCTGATGTCTGACTGTTGTTTTGTGTTACTTCTTGTTGGCTTGTGCCATCT
TCCTTAATACGTTTCGAAGGTATGGGACTTTGGCTGAGTTGGCTATGCGGATAAGGTGGTGGCGGTCCCT
GTACTGGACTTTGCTTTGTGACCTGTCTTGGTAGCATCTGCGCTGTTTGTTGTTGGCGAGAGTTCATTTC
TAATGATATTGGCAGGTTCCAAGCTTCTTCGATTGAACACAGCTGGCGGCGCTTGGATGTAATACTTGGC
AATGGTGCTTGACTGAGCTGGCCCTCCAGGAAAGTGATTCTCTGAGACAGGCCTTTCGACAGTCCAATTG
TGTCCTTTTTCATCATATGTATATCTCCTTCTTAAAGTTAAACAAAATTATTTCTAGAGGGGAATTGTTA
TCCGCTCACAATTCCCCTATAGTGAGTCGTATTAATTTCGCGGGATCGAGATCTCGATCCTCTACGCCGG
ACGCATCGTGGCCGGCATCACCGGCGCCACAGGTGCGGTTGCTGGCGCCTATATCGCCGACATCACCGAT
GGGGAAGATCGGGCTCGCCACTTCGGGCTCATGAGCGCTTGTTTCGGCGTGGGTATGGTGGCAGGCCCCG
TGGCCGGGGGACTGTTGGGCGCCATCTCCTTGCATGCACCATTCCTTGCGGCGGCGGTGCTCAACGGCCT
CAACCTACTACTGGGCTGCTTCCTAATGCAGGAGTCGCATAAGGGAGAGCGTCGAGATCCCGGACACCAT
CGAATGGCGCAAAACCTTTCGCGGTATGGCATGATAGCGCCCGGAAGAGAGTCAATTCAGGGTGGTGAAT
GTGAAACCAGTAACGTTATACGATGTCGCAGAGTATGCCGGTGTCTCTTATCAGACCGTTTCCCGCGTGG
TGAACCAGGCCAGCCACGTTTCTGCGAAAACGCGGGAAAAAGTGGAAGCGGCGATGGCGGAGCTGAATTA
CATTCCCAACCGCGTGGCACAACAACTGGCGGGCAAACAGTCGTTGCTGATTGGCGTTGCCACCTCCAGT
CTGGCCCTGCACGCGCCGTCGCAAATTGTCGCGGCGATTAAATCTCGCGCCGATCAACTGGGTGCCAGCG
TGGTGGTGTCGATGGTAGAACGAAGCGGCGTCGAAGCCTGTAAAGCGGCGGTGCACAATCTTCTCGCGCA
ACGCGTCAGTGGGCTGATCATTAACTATCCGCTGGATGACCAGGATGCCATTGCTGTGGAAGCTGCCTGC
ACTAATGTTCCGGCGTTATTTCTTGATGTCTCTGACCAGACACCCATCAACAGTATTATTTTCTCCCATG
AAGACGGTACGCGACTGGGCGTGGAGCATCTGGTCGCATTGGGTCACCAGCAAATCGCGCTGTTAGCGGG
CCCATTAAGTTCTGTCTCGGCGCGTCTGCGTCTGGCTGGCTGGCATAAATATCTCACTCGCAATCAAATT
CAGCCGATAGCGGAACGGGAAGGCGACTGGAGTGCCATGTCCGGTTTTCAACAAACCATGCAAATGCTGA
ATGAGGGCATCGTTCCCACTGCGATGCTGGTTGCCAACGATCAGATGGCGCTGGGCGCAATGCGCGCCAT
TACCGAGTCCGGGCTGCGCGTTGGTGCGGATATCTCGGTAGTGGGATACGACGATACCGAAGACAGCTCA
TGTTATATCCCGCCGTTAACCACCATCAAACAGGATTTTCGCCTGCTGGGGCAAACCAGCGTGGACCGCT
TGCTGCAACTCTCTCAGGGCCAGGCGGTGAAGGGCAATCAGCTGTTGCCCGTCTCACTGGTGAAAAGAAA
AACCACCCTGGCGCCCAATACGCAAACCGCCTCTCCCCGCGCGTTGGCCGATTCATTAATGCAGCTGGCA
CGACAGGTTTCCCGACTGGAAAGCGGGCAGTGAGCGCAACGCAATTAATGTAAGTTAGCTCACTCATTAG
GCACCGGGATCTCGACCGATGCCCTTGAGAGCCTTCAACCCAGTCAGCTCCTTCCGGTGGGCGCGGGGCA
TGACTATCGTCGCCGCACTTATGACTGTCTTCTTTATCATGCAACTCGTAGGACAGGTGCCGGCAGCGCT
CTGGGTCATTTTCGGCGAGGACCGCTTTCGCTGGAGCGCGACGATGATCGGCCTGTCGCTTGCGGTATTC
GGAATCTTGCACGCCCTCGCTCAAGCCTTCGTCACTGGTCCCGCCACCAAACGTTTCGGCGAGAAGCAGG
CCATTATCGCCGGCATGGCGGCCGACGCGCTGGGCTACGTCTTGCTGGCGTTCGCGACGCGAGGCTGGAT
GGCCTTCCCCATTATGATTCTTCTCGCTTCCGGCGGCATCGGGATGCCCGCGTTGCAGGCCATGCTGTCC
AGGCAGGTAGATGACGACCATCAGGGACAGCTTCAAGGATCGCTCGCGGCTCTTACCAGCCTAACTTCGA
TCATTGGACCGCTGATCGTCACGGCGATTTATGCCGCCTCGGCGAGCACATGGAACGGGTTGGCATGGAT
TGTAGGCGCCGCCCTATACCTTGTCTGCCTCCCCGCGTTGCGTCGCGGTGCATGGAGCCGGGCCACCTCG
ACCTGAATGGAAGCCGGCGGCACCTCGCTAACGGATTCACCACTCCAAGAATTGGAGCCAATCAATTCTT
GCGGAGAACTGTGAATGCGCAAACCAACCCTTGGCAGAACATATCCATCGCGTCCGCCATCTCCAGCAGC
CGCACGCGGCGCATCTCGGGCAGCGTTGGGTCCTGGCCACGGGTGCGCATGATCGTGCTCCTGTCGTTGA
GGACCCGGCTAGGCTGGCGGGGTTGCCTTACTGGTTAGCAGAATGAATCACCGATACGCGAGCGAACGTG
AAGCGACTGCTGCTGCAAAACGTCTGCGACCTGAGCAACAACATGAATGGTCTTCGGTTTCCGTGTTTCG
TAAAGTCTGGAAACGCGGAAGTCAGCGCCCTGCACCATTATGTTCCGGATCTGCATCGCAGGATGCTGCT
GGCTACCCTGTGGAACACCTACATCTGTATTAACGAAGCGCTGGCATTGACCCTGAGTGATTTTTCTCTG
GTCCCGCCGCATCCATACCGCCAGTTGTTTACCCTCACAACGTTCCAGTAACCGGGCATGTTCATCATCA
GTAACCCGTATCGTGAGCATCCTCTCTCGTTTCATCGGTATCATTACCCCCATGAACAGAAATCCCCCTT
ACACGGAGGCATCAGTGACCAAACAGGAAAAAACCGCCCTTAACATGGCCCGCTTTATCAGAAGCCAGAC
ATTAACGCTTCTGGAGAAACTCAACGAGCTGGACGCGGATGAACAGGCAGACATCTGTGAATCGCTTCAC
GACCACGCTGATGAGCTTTACCGCAGCTGCCTCGCGCGTTTCGGTGATGACGGTGAAAACCTCTGACACA
TGCAGCTCCCGGAGACGGTCACAGCTTGTCTGTAAGCGGATGCCGGGAGCAGACAAGCCCGTCAGGGCGC
GTCAGCGGGTGTTGGCGGGTGTCGGGGCGCAGCCATGACCCAGTCACGTAGCGATAGCGGAGTGTATACT
GGCTTAACTATGCGGCATCAGAGCAGATTGTACTGAGAGTGCACCATTGCGGTGTGAAATACCGCACAGA
TGCGTAAGGAGAAAATACCGCATCAGGCGCTCTTCCGCTTCCTCGCTCACTGACTCGCTGCGCTCGGTCG
TTCGGCTGCGGCGAGCGGTATCAGCTCACTCAAAGGCGGTAATACGGTTATCCACAGAATCAGGGGATAA
CGCAGGAAAGAACATGTGAGCAAAAGGCCAGCAAAAGGCCAGGAACCGTAAAAAGGCCGCGTTGCTGGCG
TTTTTCCATAGGCTCCGCCCCCCTGACGAGCATCACAAAAATCGACGCTCAAGTCAGAGGTGGCGAAACC
CGACAGGACTATAAAGATACCAGGCGTTTCCCCCTGGAAGCTCCCTCGTGCGCTCTCCTGTTCCGACCCT
GCCGCTTACCGGATACCTGTCCGCCTTTCTCCCTTCGGGAAGCGTGGCGCTTTCTCATAGCTCACGCTGT
AGGTATCTCAGTTCGGTGTAGGTCGTTCGCTCCAAGCTGGGCTGTGTGCACGAACCCCCCGTTCAGCCCG
ACCGCTGCGCCTTATCCGGTAACTATCGTCTTGAGTCCAACCCGGTAAGACACGACTTATCGCCACTGGC
AGCAGCCACTGGTAACAGGATTAGCAGAGCGAGGTATGTAGGCGGTGCTACAGAGTTCTTGAAGTGGTGG
CCTAACTACGGCTACACTAGAAGGACAGTATTTGGTATCTGCGCTCTGCTGAAGCCAGTTACCTTCGGAA
AAAGAGTTGGTAGCTCTTGATCCGGCAAACAAACCACCGCTGGTAGCGGTGGTTTTTTTGTTTGCAAGCA
GCAGATTACGCGCAGAAAAAAAGGATCTCAAGAAGATCCTTTGATCTTTTCTACGGGGTCTGACGCTCAG
TGGAACGAAAACTCACGTTAAGGGATTTTGGTCATGAGATTATCAAAAAGGATCTTCACCTAGATCCTTT
TAAATTAAAAATGAAGTTTTAAATCAATCTAAAGTATATATGAGTAAACTTGGTCTGACAGTTACCAATG
CTTAATCAGTGAGGCACCTATCTCAGCGATCTGTCTATTTCGTTCATCCATAGTTGCCTGACTCCCCGTC
GTGTAGATAACTACGATACGGGAGGGCTTACCATCTGGCCCCAGTGCTGCAATGATACCGCGAGACCCAC
GCTCACCGGCTCCAGATTTATCAGCAATAAACCAGCCAGCCGGAAGGGCCGAGCGCAGAAGTGGTCCTGC
AACTTTATCCGCCTCCATCCAGTCTATTAATTGTTGCCGGGAAGCTAGAGTAAGTAGTTCGCCAGTTAAT
AGTTTGCGCAACGTTGTTGCCATTGCTGCAGGCATCGTGGTGTCACGCTCGTCGTTTGGTATGGCTTCAT
TCAGCTCCGGTTCCCAACGATCAAGGCGAGTTACATGATCCCCCATGTTGTGCAAAAAAGCGGTTAGCTC
CTTCGGTCCTCCGATCGTTGTCAGAAGTAAGTTGGCCGCAGTGTTATCACTCATGGTTATGGCAGCACTG
CATAATTCTCTTACTGTCATGCCATCCGTAAGATGCTTTTCTGTGACTGGTGAGTACTCAACCAAGTCAT
TCTGAGAATAGTGTATGCGGCGACCGAGTTGCTCTTGCCCGGCGTCAACACGGGATAATACCGCGCCACA
TAGCAGAACTTTAAAAGTGCTCATCATTGGAAAACGTTCTTCGGGGCGAAAACTCTCAAGGATCTTACCG
CTGTTGAGATCCAGTTCGATGTAACCCACTCGTGCACCCAACTGATCTTCAGCATCTTTTACTTTCACCA
GCGTTTCTGGGTGAGCAAAAACAGGAAGGCAAAATGCCGCAAAAAAGGGAATAAGGGCGACACGGAAATG
TTGAATACTCATACTCTTCCTTTTTCAATATTATTGAAGCATTTATCAGGGTTATTGTCTCATGAGCGGA
TACATATTTGAATGTATTTAGAAAAATAAACAAATAGGGGTTCCGCGCACATTTCCCCGAAAAGTGCCAC
CTGACGTCTAAGAAACCATTATTATCATGACATTAACCTATAAAAATAGGCGTATCACGAGGCCCTTTCG
TCTTCAAGAA
