>Addgene plasmid #183773 | pET-UTX(420-633)-H6 | depositor partial sequence | sequence record 360075 | pET-UTX(420-633)-H6 sequence 642 bps
ATGAAAAAGGACACAATTGGACTGTCGAAAGGCCTGTCTCAGAGAATCACTTTCCTGGAGGGCCAGCTCA
GTCAAGCACCATTGCCAAGTATTACATCCAAGCGCCGCCAGCTGTGTTCAATCGAAGAAGCTTGGAACCT
GCCAATATCATTAGAAATGAACTCTCGCCAACAACAAACAGCGCAGATGCTACCAAGACAGGTCACAAAG
CAAAGTCCAGTACAGGGACCGCCACCACCTTATCCGCATAGCCAACTCAGCCAAAGTCCCATACCTTCGA
AACGTATTAAGGAAGATGGCACAAGCCAACAAGAAGTAACACAAAACAACAGTCAGACATCAGCGCAAAA
TCTAATAAACATTTCGGAATCTTTAAACCAGCGCAACTTCAACGCCATGCCGGAGAGCAACAAAAGTTCG
GAGCAAAGTGTTCTTGACACCTTCGACGACATCTCGAATGATATTTATAAACAGAATGAGAGCATCAAGC
TCGAACGTTTGAGCCAGGATGCACTGAGTAACAATGAGGACTCGAGGCATGATTTTATTGGCGGTGACAA
CGCCGACATCTCGACCACGTTCAAAATACAAATGGACTCGAAGCAGTTGATGGTAGCTGTGAAGCTGCTG
CCGATTGATGAA
